Addgene plasmid #17376: pBS Wnt-5aHA
Depositing lab: Jan Kitajewski. Depositing organization: Columbia University. Publication: Transformation by Wnt family proteins correlates with regulation of beta-catenin. Shimizu H, Julius MA, Giarre M, Zheng Z, Brown AM, Kitajewski J. Cell Growth Differ. 1997 Dec . 8(12):1349-58. PubMed 9419423.
Backbone
  Vector backbone: pBS KS(+)
  Backbone manufacturer: Stratagene
  Backbone size w/o insert (bp): 3000
  Vector type: Bacterial Expression
Growth in bacteria
  Bacterial resistance: Ampicillin, 100 μg/mL
  Growth temperature: 37°C
  Growth strain: DH5alpha
  Copy number: High Copy
Gene/Insert
  Gene/Insert name: Wnt-5aHA (alt name: wnt5)
  Species: M. musculus (mouse)
  Insert size (bp): 1300
  Entrez Gene: Wnt5a (a.k.a. 8030457G12Rik, Wnt-5a)
  Tag / fusion protein: HA (C terminal on insert)
  Cloning method: Restriction Enzyme
  Sequencing primers: 5′ T7; 3′ T3
Terms and licenses: Academic/Nonprofit Terms; Industry Terms: Not Available to Industry
Depositor comments: Expression of multiple novel Wnt-1/int-1-related genes during fetal and adult mouse development. Gavin BJ, McMahon JA, McMahon AP In Genes Dev. 1990 Dec . 4(12B):2319-32.
How to cite: pBS Wnt-5aHA was a gift from Jan Kitajewski (Addgene plasmid # 17376 ; http://n2t.net/addgene:17376 ; RRID:Addgene_17376)
