[The description below was written by a language model from this plasmid's Addgene catalogue record.]
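Description:
pBS Wnt-5aHA is a small bacterial cloning plasmid built on the Stratagene pBluescript KS(+) backbone (about 3 kb) carrying a mouse Wnt5a cDNA of roughly 1.3 kb. It is maintained at high copy number in standard E. coli cloning strains and selected with ampicillin. No feature table accompanies the record, so individual backbone elements are not itemised. pBluescript phagemids generally have a pUC-type origin, an f1 origin for single-stranded DNA rescue, the AmpR gene, and a polylinker within lacZα flanked by T7 and T3 phage promoters. This matches the listed sequencing primers, with T7 reading into the 5′ end of the insert and T3 into the 3′ end.

The insert encodes Wnt-5a, a secreted Wnt family signalling ligand, fused at its C terminus to an HA epitope tag, which allows detection or immunoprecipitation with anti-HA antibodies where Wnt-specific reagents are unavailable. It was placed in the vector by restriction enzyme cloning, but the sites used are not stated. Although catalogued as a bacterial expression vector, the record names no dedicated promoter for protein production, and the backbone has no mammalian expression elements. The plasmid therefore most plausibly serves as a source or shuttle clone for the tagged cDNA, for subcloning into retroviral or mammalian expression vectors, or potentially as a template for in vitro transcription from the flanking phage promoters. The associated work compared the transforming activity of different Wnt family members and its relationship to beta-catenin regulation, and the depositor's comments point to an earlier study of Wnt-related gene expression during mouse development, presumably as the source of the cDNA.
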