>Addgene plasmid #17376 | pBS Wnt-5aHA | addgene partial sequence | sequence record 36119 | T3 5'-GCAATTAACCCTCACTAAAGG-3'
TCGAGGTCGACGGATCCTCTAGAGCCGGATCTTAATTAATTAAGGCCCTGGACCCAAAGAAGCGTAATCT
GGAACATCATATGGGTAGGCCATGGATTTGCACACGAACTGATCCACAATCTCCGTGCACTTCTTGCATT
TGACATAGCAGCACCAGTGAAACTTGCAATGACAGCGTTCGGTCTGCACTGTCTTAAACTGGTCATAGCC
ACGCCCACAGCACATGAGCTCGCAGCCGTCCATCCCCTCTGAGGTCTTGTTGCACAGGCGTCCCTGCGTG
CCCAGCGAGCCAGTGCTCTCGTTGCGCACACAGTAGTCCGGACTGGGGTCGATGTAGACCAGGTCCTGCG
TGGTCGGGGAGTTGAAGCGGCTGTTGACCTGCACCAGCTTGCCCCGGCTGTTGAGCCTCATGGCCGCCGC
GCTATCATACTTCTCCTTGAGGGCATCGCCCACCTTCCGGAAGTCCGCCAGCTGCAGCCAGCACGTCTTG
AGGCTACAGGAGCCAGACACTCCATGACACTTACAGGCTACATCTGCCAGGTTGTATACTGTCCTACGGC
CTGCTTCATTGTTGTGTAAGTTCATGAGGATGCGTGCGCTCTCATAGGAACCCTTAGCGTGGATTCGTTC
CCTTTCTCTAGCGTCCACGAACTCCTTGGCGAAGCGGTAGCCATAGTCGATGTTGTCTCCGCAGCCGCCC
CACAACCAGTCCCGAGGCAGGTCCTTGGGGCGCGCAGCGCGGCTGCAGCCACAGGTAGACAGCTCGCCCT
CCCGGCATGCTCGGCTCATGGCGTTCACCACCCCAGCTGCGCTCACCGCGTACGTGAAGGCCGTCTCTCG
GCTGCCTATTTGCATCACCCTGCC
