>Addgene plasmid #17376 | pBS Wnt-5aHA | addgene partial sequence | sequence record 67173 | T7 5'-TAATACGACTCACTATAGGG-3'
CCGCGGGGCGGCCGCTCTGAACTAGTGGATCCCCCGGGCTGCAGGAATTCCTCGGCCGCCTTCGCTCGGG
TGGCGACTTCCTCTCCGTGCCCCCTCCCCCTCGCCATGAAGAAGCCCATTGGAATATTAAGCCCGGGAGT
GGCTTTGGGGACCGCTGGAGGTGCCATGTCTTCCAAGTTCTTCCTAATGGCTTTGGCCACGTTTTTCTCC
TTCGCCCAGGTTGTTATAGAAGCTAATTCTTGGTGGTCTCTAGGTACGAATAACCCTGTTCAGATGTCAG
AAGTATATATCATAGGTGCACAGCCTCTCTGCAGCCAACTGGCAGGACTTTCTCAAGGACAGAAGAAACT
CTGCCACTTGTATCAGGACCACATGCAGTACATTGGAGAAGGTGCGAAGACAGGCATCAAGGAATGCCAG
TACCAGTTCCGGCATCGGAGATGGAACTGCAGCACAGTGGACAATACTTCTGTCTTTGGCAGGGTGATGC
AAATAGGCAGCCGAGAGACGGCCTTCACGTACGCGGTGAGCGCAGCTGGGGTGGTGAACGCCATGAGCCG
AGCATGCCGGGAGGGCGAGCTGTCTACCTGTGGCTGCAGCCGCGCTGCGCGCCCCAAGGACCTGCCTCGG
GACTGGTTGTGGGGCGGCTGCGGAGACAACATCGACTATGGCTACCGCTTCGCCAAGGAGTTCGTGGACG
CTAGAGAAAGGGAACGAATCCACGCTAAGGGTTCCTATGAGAGCGCACGCATCCTCATGAACTTACACAA
CAATGAAGCATGCC
